Addgene plasmid #156865: pD649-HAsp-IGSF21-Fc(DAPA)-AviTag-6xHis
Purpose: Mammalian expression of secreted protein fused to Fc(DAPA)-Avi-6xHis.
Depositing lab: Chris Garcia. Depositing organization: Stanford University. Publication: A Human IgSF Cell-Surface Interactome Reveals a Complex Network of Protein-Protein Interactions. Wojtowicz WM, Vielmetter J, Fernandes RA, Siepe DH, Eastman CL, Chisholm GB, Cox S, Klock H, Anderson PW, Rue SM, Miller JJ, Glaser SM, Bragstad ML, Vance J, Lam AW, Lesley SA, Zinn K, Garcia KC. Cell. 2020 Aug 20;182(4):1027-1043.e17. doi: 10.1016/j.cell.2020.07.025. PubMed 32822567.
Backbone
  Vector backbone: pD649
  Backbone size w/o insert (bp): 6106
  Vector type: Mammalian Expression
Growth in bacteria
  Bacterial resistance: Ampicillin, 100 μg/mL
  Growth temperature: 37°C
  Growth strain: DH5alpha
  Copy number: High Copy
Gene/Insert
  Gene/Insert name: IGSF21 (alt name: IGS21)
  Species: H. sapiens (human)
  Insert size (bp): 1329
  Mutation: Fc region of human IgG contains D265A and P329A mutations (DAPA)
  Entrez Gene: IGSF21 (a.k.a. RP11-121A23.1)
  Promoter: CMV/SP6
  Tag / fusion protein: Fc(DAPA)-AviTag-6xHis (C terminal on backbone)
  Cloning method: Restriction Enzyme; 5′ cloning site GCGGCCGC (not destroyed); 3′ cloning site GGCGCGCC (not destroyed)
  Sequencing primers: 5′ ATTTAGGTGACACTATAG; 3′ CACGTACCAGTTGAACTTCACC
Resource information
  A portion of this plasmid was derived from a plasmid made by: synthesis by ThermoFisher
Terms and licenses: Academic/Nonprofit Terms; Industry Terms: Not Available to Industry
Depositor comments: Some plasmids in this collection may have an IS4-like element ISVsa5 family transposase upstream of the CMV promoter.
How to cite: pD649-HAsp-IGSF21-Fc(DAPA)-AviTag-6xHis was a gift from Chris Garcia (Addgene plasmid # 156865 ; http://n2t.net/addgene:156865 ; RRID:Addgene_156865)
