[The description below was written by a language model from this plasmid's Addgene catalogue record and pLannotate feature annotations shown in this document.]
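Description:
pD649-HAsp-IGSF21-Fc(DAPA)-AviTag-6xHis is a mammalian expression plasmid built on the pD649 backbone for producing a secreted, Fc-fused form of human IGSF21, an immunoglobulin superfamily protein. It is propagated in E. coli as a high-copy plasmid through a ColE1/pUC-type origin with ampicillin selection (AmpR). The sequenced record is 7,435 nt, consistent with the stated backbone and insert sizes.

Expression is driven by the CMV immediate-early enhancer and promoter, followed by a fragment of CMV intron A. An SP6 promoter lies just upstream of the coding region and could support in vitro transcription. The open reading frame begins with a secretion signal: the name indicates an HA signal peptide, whereas the automated annotation flags a partial match to a mouse IgH signal sequence. Next comes the IGSF21 insert, cloned between preserved NotI and AscI sites. The annotation tool matched this region to the mouse Igsf21 protein entry, but the catalogue lists the insert as human, so the match probably reflects ortholog similarity. Downstream, the backbone supplies a human IgG1 Fc carrying D265A and P329A (DAPA) substitutions, which are commonly used to reduce Fc effector functions. An AviTag for site-specific biotinylation by BirA and a 6xHis tag for metal-affinity purification follow, and the unit ends at a bGH polyadenylation signal.

A separate SV40 promoter/EM7 cassette with a puromycin resistance gene and SV40 poly(A) signal could allow selection in mammalian cells. Small fragments of f1 ori, ble, KanR and lacZα appear to be backbone remnants. The depositor notes that some plasmids in this collection may carry an IS4-like transposase upstream of the CMV promoter, but none is annotated here. The construct belongs to a collection used to map human IgSF cell-surface protein interactions.
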