Features (pLannotate 1.2.2; 21 found; start..end, strand, type, name):
     77..380     +  enhancer       CMV enhancer: human cytomegalovirus immediate early enhancer
    381..584     +  promoter       CMV promoter: human cytomegalovirus (CMV) immediate early promoter
    720..763     +  intron         CMV intron (fragment): modified intron A from human cytomegalovirus
    815..833     +  promoter       SP6 promoter: promoter for bacteriophage SP6 RNA polymerase
    837..874     +  CDS            IgH signal sequence (fragment): signal sequence from the mouse immunoglobulin heavy chain variable region
    959..2311    +  CDS            Igsf21: IGS21_MOUSE - Experimental evidence at protein level: Swiss-Prot protein existence level 1. Involved in synaptic inhibition in the brain. Selectively regulates inhibitory presynaptic differentiation through interacting with presynaptic NRXN2. From Mus musculus (Mouse).
   2327..3004    +  CDS            IGHG1 (fragment): IGHG1_HUMAN - Experimental evidence at protein level: Swiss-Prot protein existence level 1. Constant region of immunoglobulin heavy chains. Immunoglobulins, also known as antibodies, are membrane-bound or secreted glycoproteins produced by B lymphocytes. In the recognition phase of humoral immunity, the membrane-bound immunoglobulins serve as receptors which, upon binding of a specific antigen, trigger the clonal expansion and differentiation of B lymphocytes into immunoglobulins- secreting plasma cells. Secreted immunoglobulins mediate the effector phase of humoral immunity, which results in
   3219..3330    +  polyA_signal   bGH poly(A) signal: bovine growth hormone polyadenylation signal
   3331..3439    +  rep_origin     f1 ori (fragment): f1 bacteriophage origin of replication; arrow indicates direction of (+) strand synthesis
   3453..3782    +  promoter       SV40 promoter: SV40 enhancer and early promoter
   3830..3877    +  promoter       EM7 promoter: synthetic bacterial promoter&nbsp
   3896..4495    +  CDS            PuroR (fragment): puromycin N-acetyltransferase; pac from Streptomyces; confers resistance to puromycin
   4505..4630    +  CDS            ble (fragment): BLE_KLEPN - Experimental evidence at protein level: Swiss-Prot protein existence level 1. Binding protein with a strong affinity to the bleomycin family of antibiotics. Binds to CL990; an antimitotic-antibiotic compound. From Klebsiella pneumoniae.
   4625..4746    +  polyA_signal   SV40 poly(A) signal: SV40 polyadenylation signal
   4799..5659    -  CDS            AmpR: β-lactamase; bla; confers resistance to ampicillin, carbenicillin, and related antibiotics
   5662..5758    -  promoter       AmpR promoter (fragment): bla
   5788..5812    -  CDS            KanR (fragment): aminoglycoside phosphotransferase; aph(3')-Ia; confers resistance to kanamycin
   5923..6511    +  rep_origin     ori: high-copy-number ColE1/pMB1/pBR322/pUC origin of replication
   6736..6753    +  terminator     rrnB T2 terminator (fragment): transcription terminator T2 from the E. coli rrnB gene
   6778..6797    -  CDS            lacZα (fragment): LacZα fragment of β-galactosidase; lacZ fragment
   7253..7269    +  protein_bind   lac operator: The lac repressor binds to the lac operator to inhibit transcription in E. coli. This inhibition can be relieved by adding lactose or isopropyl-β-D-thiogalactopyranoside (IPTG). lac repressor encoded by lacI
>Addgene plasmid #156865 | pD649-HAsp-IGSF21-Fc(DAPA)-AviTag-6xHis | addgene full sequence | sequence record 405788 | Addgene NGS Result
GGCATTGATTATTGACTAGTTATTAATAGTAATCAATTACGGGGTCATTAGTTCATAGCCCATATATGGA
GTTCCGCGTTACATAACTTACGGTAAATGGCCCGCCTGGCTGACCGCCCAACGACCCCCGCCCATTGACG
TCAATAATGACGTATGTTCCCATAGTAACGCCAATAGGGACTTTCCATTGACGTCAATGGGTGGAGTATT
TACGGTAAACTGCCCACTTGGCAGTACATCAAGTGTATCATATGCCAAGTACGCCCCCTATTGACGTCAA
TGACGGTAAATGGCCCGCCTGGCATTATGCCCAGTACATGACCTTATGGGACTTTCCTACTTGGCAGTAC
ATCTACGTATTAGTCATCGCTATTACCATGGTGATGCGGTTTTGGCAGTACATCAATGGGCGTGGATAGC
GGTTTGACTCACGGGGATTTCCAAGTCTCCACCCCATTGACGTCAATGGGAGTTTGTTTTGGCACCAAAA
TCAACGGGACTTTCCAAAATGTCGTAACAACTCCGCCCCATTGACGCAAATGGGCGGTAGGCGTGTACGG
TGGGAGGTCTATATAAGCAGAGCTCGTTTAGTGAACCGTCAGATCGCCTGGAGACGCCATCCACGCTGTT
TTGACCTCCATAGAAGACACCGGGACCGATCCAGCCTCCGCGGCCGGGAACGGTGCATTGGAACGCGGAT
TCCCCGTGCCAAGAGTGACGTAAGTACCGCCTATAGAGTCTATAGGCCCACCCCCTTGGCTTCGTTAGAA
CGCGGCTACAATTAATACATAACCTTATGTATCATACACATACGATTTAGGTGACACTATAGAATAACAT
CCACTTTGCCTTTCTCTCCACAGGTGTCCACTCCCAGGTCCAACTGCACCTCGGTTCTATCGAAAACGCG
CCTGCTAGCGCCACCATGAAGACCATCATTGCCCTGAGCTACATCTTCTGCCTGGTGTTCGCTGCGGCCG
CCTATCTGACCGTGAATATCGAGCCTCTGCCTCCTGTGGTGGCTGGCGACGCTGTGACCCTGAAGTGCAA
CTTCAAGACCGACGGCCGGATGCGCGAGATCGTGTGGTACAGAGTTACCGACGGCGGCACCATCAAGCAG
AAGATCTTTACCTTCGACGCCATGTTCAGCACCAACTACAGCCACATGGAAAACTACCGGAAGCGCGAGG
ACCTGGTGTACCAGAGCACAGTCAGACTGCCCGAAGTGCGGATCAGCGACAATGGCCCTTACGAGTGTCA
CGTGGGCATCTACGACCGGGCCACCAGAGAAAAAGTGGTGCTGGCCTCCGGCAACATCTTCCTGAATGTG
ATGGCCCCTCCTACCAGCATCGAAGTGGTGGCCGCTGATACCCCTGCTCCTTTCAGCAGATATCAGGCCC
AGAACTTCACCCTCGTGTGCATCGTGTCTGGCGGCAAGCCTGCTCCTATGGTGTACTTCAAGAGAGATGG
CGAGCCCATCGACGCCGTGCCTTTGTCTGAACCTCCTGCCGCTTCTAGCGGCCCTCTGCAAGACAGCAGA
CCCTTCAGAAGCCTGCTGCACAGAGATCTGGACGACACCAAGATGCAGAAGTCCCTGAGCCTGCTGGACG
CCGAGAATAGAGGCGGCAGACCCTACACCGAAAGACCCAGCAGAGGCCTGACACCTGATCCTAACATCCT
GCTGCAGCCCACCACCGAGAACATCCCTGAGACAGTGGTGTCCCGCGAGTTCCCTAGATGGGTGCACTCT
GCCGAGCCTACCTACTTCCTGCGGCACAGCAGAACCCCTAGCTCTGATGGCACAGTGGAAGTGCGGGCTC
TGCTGACCTGGACACTGAACCCTCAGATCGACAACGAGGCCCTGTTCAGCTGCGAAGTGAAGCACCCTGC
TCTGAGCATGCCCATGCAGGCCGAAGTGACACTGGTGGCTCCTAAGGGCCCCAAGATCGTGATGACACCC
TCCAGAGCCAGAGTGGGCGATACCGTCAGAATCCTGGTGCACGGCTTCCAGAACGAGGTGTTCCCCGAGC
CTATGTTCACCTGGACAAGAGTGGGCAGCAGACTGCTGGATGGCAGCGCCGAGTTCGACGGCAAAGAACT
GGTGCTGGAAAGAGTGCCCGCCGAGCTGAATGGCAGCATGTACAGATGTACAGCCCAGAATCCTCTGGGC
AGCACCGACACACACACCCGGCTGATCGTGTTCGAGAACCCAAACATCCCCAGAGGCACCGAGGACAGCA
ATGGCTCTATCGGACCTACAGGCGCCAGACTGACACTTGTGCTGGCCCTGACAGTGATCCTGGAACTGAC
AGGCGCGCCGGGCGGCGACAAGACCCACACCTGCCCCCCCTGCCCAGCTCCAGAACTGCTGGGAGGGCCT
TCCGTGTTCCTGTTCCCCCCCAAGCCCAAGGACACCCTGATGATCAGCAGGACCCCCGAGGTGACCTGCG
TGGTGGTGGCCGTGTCCCACGAGGACCCAGAGGTGAAGTTCAACTGGTACGTGGACGGCGTGGAGGTGCA
CAACGCCAAGACCAAGCCCAGAGAGGAGCAGTACAACAGCACCTACAGGGTGGTGTCCGTGCTGACCGTG
CTGCACCAGGACTGGCTGAACGGCAAAGAATACAAGTGCAAAGTCTCCAACAAGGCCCTGGCTGCCCCAA
TCGAAAAGACAATCAGCAAGGCCAAGGGCCAGCCACGGGAGCCCCAGGTGTACACCCTGCCCCCCAGCCG
GGAGGAGATGACCAAGAACCAGGTGTCCCTGACCTGTCTGGTGAAGGGCTTCTACCCCAGCGATATCGCC
GTGGAGTGGGAGAGCAACGGCCAGCCCGAGAACAACTACAAGACCACCCCCCCAGTGCTGGACAGCGACG
GCAGCTTCTTCCTGTACAGCAAGCTGACCGTGGACAAGTCCAGGTGGCAGCAGGGCAACGTGTTCAGCTG
CAGCGTGATGCACGAGGCCCTGCACAACCACTACACCCAGAAGTCCCTGAGCCTGAGCCCCGGCGGCAGC
GGTCTTAATGATATTTTCGAGGCTCAGAAGATTGAGTGGCATGAACACCACCACCATCACCACTAAGGCC
GGCCTGTAGTCACTGGCACAACGCGTTACCCGGTAAGCCAATCGGGTATACACGGTCGTCATACTGCAGA
CAGGGTTCTTCTACTTTGCAAGATAGTCTTGAGTAGTAAAATAAATAGATAGAGAAAATCAGCCTCGACT
GTGCCTTCTAGTTGCCAGCCATCTGTTGTTTGCCCCTCCCCCGTGCCTTCCTTGACCCTGGAAGGTGCCA
CTCCCACTGTCCTTTCCTAATAAAATGAGGAAATTGCATCACAACACTCAACCCTATCTCGGTCTATTCT
TTTGATTTATAAGGGATTTTGCCGATTTCGGCCTATTGGTTAAAAAATGAGCTGATTTAACAAAAATTTA
ACGCGAATTAATTCTGTGGAATGTGTGTCAGTTAGGGTGTGGAAAGTCCCCAGGCTCCCCAGCAGGCAGA
AGTATGCAAAGCATGCATCTCAATTAGTCAGCAACCAGGTGTGGAAAGTCCCCAGGCTCCCCAGCAGGCA
GAAGTATGCAAAGCATGCATCTCAATTAGTCAGCAACCATAGTCCCGCCCCTAACTCCGCCCATCCCGCC
CCTAACTCCGCCCAGTTCCGCCCATTCTCCGCCCCATGGCTGACTAATTTTTTTTATTTATGCAGAGGCC
GAGGCCGCCTCTGCCTCTGAGCTATTCCAGAAGTAGTGAGGAGGCTTTTTTGGAGGCCTAGGCTTTTGCA
AAAAGCTCCCGGGAGCTTGTATATCCATTTTCGGATCTGATCAGCACGTGTTGACAATTAATCATCGGCA
TAGTATATCGGCATAGTATAATACGACAAGGTGAGGAACTAAACCATGACCGAGTACAAGCCCACGGTGC
GCCTCGCCACCCGCGACGACGTCCCCAGGGCCGTACGCACCCTCGCCGCCGCGTTCGCCGACTACCCCGC
CACGCGCCACACCGTCGATCCGGACCGCCACATCGAGCGGGTCACCGAGCTGCAAGAACTCTTCCTCACG
CGCGTCGGGCTCGACATCGGCAAGGTGTGGGTCGCGGACGACGGCGCCGCGGTGGCGGTCTGGACCACGC
CGGAGAGCGTCGAAGCGGGGGCGGTGTTCGCCGAGATCGGCCCGCGCATGGCCGAGTTGAGCGGTTCCCG
GCTGGCCGCGCAGCAACAGATGGAAGGCCTCCTGGCGCCGCACCGGCCCAAGGAGCCCGCGTGGTTCCTG
GCCACCGTCGGCGTCTCGCCCGACCACCAGGGCAAGGGTCTGGGCAGCGCCGTCGTGCTCCCCGGAGTGG
AGGCGGCCGAGCGCGCCGGGGTGCCCGCCTTCCTGGAGACATCCGCGCCCCGCAACCTCCCCTTCTACGA
GCGGCTCGGCTTCACCGTCACCGCCGACGTCGAGGTGCCCGAAGGACCGCGCACCTGGTGCATGACCCGC
AAGCCCGGTGCCTGACACGTGCTACGAGATTTCGATTCCACCGCCGCCTTCTATGAAAGGTTGGGCTTCG
GAATCGTTTTCCGGGACGCCGGCTGGATGATCCTCCAGCGCGGGGATCTCATGCTGGAGTTCTTCGCCCA
CCCCAACTTGTTTATTGCAGCTTATAATGGTTACAAATAAAGCAATAGCATCACAAATTTCACAAATAAA
GCATTTTTTTCACTGCATTCTAGTTGTGGTTTGTCCAAACTCATCAATGTATCTTATCATGTCTGTATAC
CGTCGACCTCTAGCTAGAGCTTGGCGTAATCATGGTCATTACCAATGCTTAATCAGTGAGGCACCTATCT
CAGCGATCTGTCTATTTCGTTCATCCATAGTTGCCTGACTCCCCGTCGTGTAGATAACTACGATACGGGA
GGGCTTACCATCTGGCCCCAGCGCTGCGATGATACCGCGAGAACCACGCTCACCGGCTCCGGATTTATCA
GCAATAAACCAGCCAGCCGGAAGGGCCGAGCGCAGAAGTGGTCCTGCAACTTTATCCGCCTCCATCCAGT
CTATTAATTGTTGCCGGGAAGCTAGAGTAAGTAGTTCGCCAGTTAATAGTTTGCGCAACGTTGTTGCCAT
CGCTACAGGCATCGTGGTGTCACGCTCGTCGTTTGGTATGGCTTCATTCAGCTCCGGTTCCCAACGATCA
AGGCGAGTTACATGATCCCCCATGTTGTGCAAAAAAGCGGTTAGCTCCTTCGGTCCTCCGATCGTTGTCA
GAAGTAAGTTGGCCGCAGTGTTATCACTCATGGTTATGGCAGCACTGCATAATTCTCTTACTGTCATGCC
ATCCGTAAGATGCTTTTCTGTGACTGGTGAGTACTCAACCAAGTCATTCTGAGAATAGTGTATGCGGCGA
CCGAGTTGCTCTTGCCCGGCGTCAATACGGGATAATACCGCGCCACATAGCAGAACTTTAAAAGTGCTCA
TCATTGGAAAACGTTCTTCGGGGCGAAAACTCTCAAGGATCTTACCGCTGTTGAGATCCAGTTCGATGTA
ACCCACTCGTGCACCCAACTGATCTTCAGCATCTTTTACTTTCACCAGCGTTTCTGGGTGAGCAAAAACA
GGAAGGCAAAATGCCGCAAAAAAGGGAATAAGGGCGACACGGAAATGTTGAATACTCATATTCTTCCTTT
TTCAATATTATTGAAGCATTTATCAGGGTTATTGTCTCATGAGCGGATACATATTTGAATGTATTTAGAA
AAATAAACAAATAGGGGTCAGTGTTACAACCAATTAACCAATTCTGAACATTATCGCGAGCCCATTTATA
CCTGAATATGGCTCATAACACCCCTTGCTCATGACCAAAATCCCTTAACGTGAGTTACGCGCGCGTCGTT
CCACTGAGCGTCAGACCCCGTAGAAAAGATCAAAGGATCTTCTTGAGATCCTTTTTTTCTGCGCGTAATC
TGCTGCTTGCAAACAAAAAAACCACCGCTACCAGCGGTGGTTTGTTTGCCGGATCAAGAGCTACCAACTC
TTTTTCCGAAGGTAACTGGCTTCAGCAGAGCGCAGATACCAAATACTGTTCTTCTAGTGTAGCCGTAGTT
AGCCCACCACTTCAAGAACTCTGTAGCACCGCCTACATACCTCGCTCTGCTAATCCTGTTACCAGTGGCT
GCTGCCAGTGGCGATAAGTCGTGTCTTACCGGGTTGGACTCAAGACGATAGTTACCGGATAAGGCGCAGC
GGTCGGGCTGAACGGGGGGTTCGTGCACACAGCCCAGCTTGGAGCGAACGACCTACACCGAACTGAGATA
CCTACAGCGTGAGCTATGAGAAAGCGCCACGCTTCCCGAAGGGAGAAAGGCGGACAGGTATCCGGTAAGC
GGCAGGGTCGGAACAGGAGAGCGCACGAGGGAGCTTCCAGGGGGAAACGCCTGGTATCTTTATAGTCCTG
TCGGGTTTCGCCACCTCTGACTTGAGCGTCGATTTTTGTGATGCTCGTCAGGGGGGCGGAGCCTATGGAA
AAACGCCAGCAACGCGGCCTTTTTACGGTTCCTGGCCTTTTGCTGGCCTTTTGCTCACATGTTCTTTCCT
GCGTTATCCCCTGATTCTGTGGATAACCGTATTACCGCCTTTGAGTGAGCTGATACCGCTCGCCGCAGCC
GAACGACCGAGCGCAGCGAGTCAGTGAGCGAGGAAGCGGAAGGCGAGAGTAGGGAACTGCCAGGCATCAA
ACTAAGCAGAAGGCCCCTGACGGATGGCCTTTTTGCGTTTCTACAAACTCTTTCTGTGTTGTAAAACGAC
GGCCAGTCTTAAGCTCGGGCCCCCTGGGCGGTTCTGATAACGAGTAATCGTTAATCCGCAAATAACGTAA
AAACCCGCTTCGGCGGGTTTTTTTATGGGGGGAGTTTAGGGAAAGAGCATTTGTCAGAATATTTAAGGGC
GCCTGTCACTTTGCTTGATATATGAGAATTATTTAACCTTATAAATGAGAAAAAAGCAACGCACTTTAAA
TAAGATACGTTGCTTTTTCGATTGATGAACACCTATAATTAAACTATTCATCTATTATTTATGATTTTTT
GTATATACAATATTTCTAGTTTGTTAAAGAGAATTAAGAAAATAAATCTCGAAAATAATAAAGGGAAAAT
CAGTTTTTGATATCAAAATTATACATGTCAACGATAATACAAAATATAATACAAACTATAAGATGTTATC
AGTATTTATTATCATTTAGAATAAATTTTGTGTCGCCCTTAATTGTGAGCGGATAACAATTACGAGCTTC
ATGCACAGTGGCGTTGACTCAATATTGGCCATTAGCCATATTATTCATTGGTTATATAGCATAAATCAAT
ATTGGCTATTGGCCATTGCATACGTTGTATCTATATCATAATATGTACATTTATATTGGCTCATGTCCAA
TATGACCGCCATGTT
