>Addgene plasmid #156865 | pD649-HAsp-IGSF21-Fc(DAPA)-AviTag-6xHis | depositor partial sequence | sequence record 302840 | insert (secreted protein)
TATCTGACCGTGAATATCGAGCCTCTGCCTCCTGTGGTGGCTGGCGACGCTGTGACCCTGAAGTGCAACT
TCAAGACCGACGGCCGGATGCGCGAGATCGTGTGGTACAGAGTTACCGACGGCGGCACCATCAAGCAGAA
GATCTTTACCTTCGACGCCATGTTCAGCACCAACTACAGCCACATGGAAAACTACCGGAAGCGCGAGGAC
CTGGTGTACCAGAGCACAGTCAGACTGCCCGAAGTGCGGATCAGCGACAATGGCCCTTACGAGTGTCACG
TGGGCATCTACGACCGGGCCACCAGAGAAAAAGTGGTGCTGGCCTCCGGCAACATCTTCCTGAATGTGAT
GGCCCCTCCTACCAGCATCGAAGTGGTGGCCGCTGATACCCCTGCTCCTTTCAGCAGATATCAGGCCCAG
AACTTCACCCTCGTGTGCATCGTGTCTGGCGGCAAGCCTGCTCCTATGGTGTACTTCAAGAGAGATGGCG
AGCCCATCGACGCCGTGCCTTTGTCTGAACCTCCTGCCGCTTCTAGCGGCCCTCTGCAAGACAGCAGACC
CTTCAGAAGCCTGCTGCACAGAGATCTGGACGACACCAAGATGCAGAAGTCCCTGAGCCTGCTGGACGCC
GAGAATAGAGGCGGCAGACCCTACACCGAAAGACCCAGCAGAGGCCTGACACCTGATCCTAACATCCTGC
TGCAGCCCACCACCGAGAACATCCCTGAGACAGTGGTGTCCCGCGAGTTCCCTAGATGGGTGCACTCTGC
CGAGCCTACCTACTTCCTGCGGCACAGCAGAACCCCTAGCTCTGATGGCACAGTGGAAGTGCGGGCTCTG
CTGACCTGGACACTGAACCCTCAGATCGACAACGAGGCCCTGTTCAGCTGCGAAGTGAAGCACCCTGCTC
TGAGCATGCCCATGCAGGCCGAAGTGACACTGGTGGCTCCTAAGGGCCCCAAGATCGTGATGACACCCTC
CAGAGCCAGAGTGGGCGATACCGTCAGAATCCTGGTGCACGGCTTCCAGAACGAGGTGTTCCCCGAGCCT
ATGTTCACCTGGACAAGAGTGGGCAGCAGACTGCTGGATGGCAGCGCCGAGTTCGACGGCAAAGAACTGG
TGCTGGAAAGAGTGCCCGCCGAGCTGAATGGCAGCATGTACAGATGTACAGCCCAGAATCCTCTGGGCAG
CACCGACACACACACCCGGCTGATCGTGTTCGAGAACCCAAACATCCCCAGAGGCACCGAGGACAGCAAT
GGCTCTATCGGACCTACAGGCGCCAGACTGACACTTGTGCTGGCCCTGACAGTGATCCTGGAACTGACA
